Addgene plasmid #63229: pFusX1-11
Purpose: Encodes RVD positions 1-3 in TALEN assembly
Depositing lab: Stephen Ekker. Depositing organization: Mayo Foundation for Medical Education and Research. Publication: FusX: A rapid one-step TALE assembly system for genome science. Ma AC, McNulty MS, Tanya PL, Jarryd CM, Martinez-Galvez G, Argue DP, Lee HB, Urban MD, Bullard CE, Blackburn PR, Man TK, Clark KJ, Ekker SC. Hum Gene Ther. 2016 Jun;27(6):451-63. doi: 10.1089/hum.2015.172 PubMed 26854857.
Backbone
  Vector backbone: FusX1
  Backbone size w/o insert (bp): 3013
  Vector type: TALEN
Growth in bacteria
  Bacterial resistance: Spectinomycin, 50 μg/mL
  Growth temperature: 37°C
  Growth strain: DH5alpha
  Copy number: High Copy
Gene/Insert
  Gene/Insert name: NI NN NN (alt name: X1_AGG)
  Species: Synthetic
  Mutation: none
  Cloning method: Restriction Enzyme; 5′ cloning site BsaI (destroyed during cloning); 3′ cloning site BsaI (destroyed during cloning)
  Sequencing primers: 5′ pCR8_F1; 3′ pCR8_R1
Terms and licenses: Academic/Nonprofit Terms; Industry Terms: Not Available to Industry
How to cite: pFusX1-11 was a gift from Stephen Ekker (Addgene plasmid # 63229 ; http://n2t.net/addgene:63229 ; RRID:Addgene_63229)
