[The description below was written by a language model from this plasmid's Addgene catalogue record.]
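Description:
pFusX1-11 is a bacterial library plasmid from the FusX system, a one-step method for assembling TALE repeat arrays used to build TALENs and related programmable DNA-binding proteins. It is built on the FusX1 backbone (about 3 kb without insert), is maintained at high copy in standard E. coli cloning strains, and is selected with spectinomycin. The record does not include a feature table, so the origin of replication and other backbone elements are not stated. The listed sequencing primers are named for pCR8, which hints at a backbone related to that cloning vector, but this is not stated.

The payload is a synthetic, pre-assembled trimer of TALE repeats carrying the repeat variable diresidues NI, NN and NN. Under the standard TALE recognition code, NI specifies adenine and NN specifies guanine, so the module reads the triplet AGG, matching its alternative name X1_AGG. It occupies RVD positions 1 to 3 of the final array, making it the first block in the assembly. The trimer was inserted through BsaI sites that were destroyed during cloning, consistent with Golden Gate style construction using a type IIS enzyme that cuts outside its recognition sequence and leaves custom overhangs.

The plasmid is not an expression construct, and no promoter, tag or nuclease domain is recorded. It is one member of a position-specific set of triplet modules: a user picks the plasmid matching the first three bases of the target site, combines it with modules for later positions, and joins them in order into a receiver vector to produce a complete custom TALE array for genome editing.
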