>Addgene plasmid #63229 | pFusX1-11 | depositor partial sequence | sequence record 104976 | pFusX1_AGG
AGTCTTAAGCGTCTCCCCCTGAACCTGACCCCGGACCAAGTGGTGGCTATCGCCAGCAACATTGGCGGCA
AGCAAGCGCTCGAAACGGTGCAGCGGCTGTTGCCGGTGCTGTGCCAGGACCATGGCCTGACCCCGGACCA
AGTGGTGGCTATCGCCAGCAACAATGGCGGCAAGCAAGCGCTCGAAACGGTGCAGCGGCTGTTGCCGGTG
CTGTGCCAGGACCATGGCCTGACCCCGGACCAAGTGGTGGCTATCGCCAGCAACAATGGCGGCAAGCAAG
CGCTCGAAACGGTGCAGCGGCTGTTGCCGGTGCTGTGCCAGGACCATGGCCTGACGAGACGTC
