>Addgene plasmid #63229 | pFusX1-11 | depositor partial sequence | sequence record 104977 | FusX1
CGTCTCCCCCTGACCCCGGACCAAGTGGTGGCTATCGAGACCGGCGCCGCTACGGGCGCGTCCCATTCGC
CATTCAGGCTGCGCAACTGTTGGGAAGGGCGATCGGTGCGGGCTCTTCGCTATTACGCCAGCTGGCGAAA
GGGGGATGTGCTGCAAGGCGATTAAGTTGGGAACGCCAGGGTTTTCCCAGTCACGACGTTGTAAAACGAC
GGCCAGTGAGCGCGCGTAATCGACTCACTATAGGGCGAATTGGGTACCGGGCCCCCCCTCGAGGTCCTCC
AGCTTTTGTTCCCTTTAGTGAGGGTTAATTGCGCGCTTGGCGTAATCATGGTCATAGCTGTTTCCTGTGT
GAAATTGTTATCCGCTCACAATTCCACACAACATACGAGCCGGAAGCATAAAGTGTAAAGCCTGGGGTGC
CTAATGAGTGAGCTAACTCACATTAATTGCGTTGCGCTCACTGCCCGCTTTCCACCGGTGGTCTCTGGCG
GCAAGCAAGCGCTCGAAACGGTGCAGCGGCTGTTGCCGGTGCTGTGCCAGGACCATGGCCTGACGAGACG
TCTAGACCAGCCAGGACAGAAATGCCTCGACTTCGCTGCTACCCAAGGTTGCCGGGTGACGCACACCGTG
GAAACGGATGAAGGCACGAACCCAGTGGACATAAGCCTGTTCGGTTCGTAAGCTGTAATGCAAGTAGCGT
ATGCGCTCACGCAACTGGTCCAGAACCTTGACCGAACGCAGCGGTGGTAACGGCGCAGTGGCGGTTTTCA
TGGCTTGTTATGACTGTTTTTTTGGGGTACAGTCTATGCCTCGGGCATCCAAGCAGCAAGCGCGTTACGC
CGTGGGTCGATGTTTGATGTTATGGAGCAGCAACGATGTTACGCAGCAGGGCAGTCGCCCTAAAACAAAG
TTAAACATTATGAGGGAAGCGGTGATCGCCGAAGTATCGACTCAACTATCAGAGGTAGTTGGCGTCATCG
AGCGCCATCTCGAACCGACGTTGCTGGCCGTACATTTGTACGGCTCCGCAGTGGATGGCGGCCTGAAGCC
ACACAGTGATATTGATTTGCTGGTTACGGTGACCGTAAGGCTTGATGAAACAACGCGGCGAGCTTTGATC
AACGACCTTTTGGAAACTTCGGCTTCCCCTGGAGAGAGCGAGATTCTCCGCGCTGTAGAAGTCACCATTG
TTGTGCACGACGACATCATTCCGTGGCGTTATCCAGCTAAGCGCGAACTGCAATTTGGAGAATGGCAGCG
CAATGACATTCTTGCAGGTATCTTCGAGCCAGCCACGATCGACATTGATCTGGCTATCTTGCTGACAAAA
GCAAGAGAACATAGCGTTGCCTTGGTAGGTCCAGCGGCGGAGGAACTCTTTGATCCGGTTCCTGAACAGG
ATCTATTTGAGGCGCTAAATGAAACCTTAACGCTATGGAACTCGCCGCCCGACTGGGCTGGCGATGAGCG
AAATGTAGTGCTTACGTTGTCCCGCATTTGGTACAGCGCAGTAACCGGCAAAATCGCGCCGAAGGATGTC
GCTGCCGACTGGGCAATGGAGCGCCTGCCGGCCCAGTATCAGCCCGTCATACTTGAAGCTAGACAGGCTT
ATCTTGGACAAGAAGAAGATCGCTTGGCCTCGCGCGCAGATCAGTTGGAAGAATTTGTCCACTACGTGAA
AGGCGAGATCACCAAGGTAGTCGGCAAATAACCCTCGAGCCACCCATGACCAAAATCCCTTAACGTGAGT
TACGCGTCGTTCCACTGAGCGTCAGACCCCGTAGAAAAGATCAAAGGATCTTCTTGAGATCCTTTTTTTC
TGCGCGTAATCTGCTGCTTGCAAACAAAAAAACCACCGCTACCAGCGGTGGTTTGTTTGCCGGATCAAGA
GCTACCAACTCTTTTTCCGAAGGTAACTGGCTTCAGCAGAGCGCAGATACCAAATACTGTCCTTCTAGTG
TAGCCGTAGTTAGGCCACCACTTCAAGAACTCTGTAGCACCGCCTACATACCTCGCTCTGCTAATCCTGT
TACCAGTGGCTGCTGCCAGTGGCGATAAGTCGTGTCTTACCGGGTTGGACTCAAGACGATAGTTACCGGA
TAAGGCGCAGCGGTCGGGCTGAACGGGGGGTTCGTGCACACAGCCCAGCTTGGAGCGAACGACCTACACC
GAACTGAGATACCTACAGCGTGAGCATTGAGAAAGCGCCACGCTTCCCGAAGGGAGAAAGGCGGACAGGT
ATCCGGTAAGCGGCAGGGTCGGAACAGGAGAGCGCACGAGGGAGCTTCCAGGGGGAAACGCCTGGTATCT
TTATAGTCCTGTCGGGTTTCGCCACCTCTGACTTGAGCGTCGATTTTTGTGATGCTCGTCAGGGGGGCGG
AGCCTATGGAAAAACGCCAGCAACGCGGCCTTTTTACGGTTCCTGGCCTTTTGCTGGCCTTTTGCTCACA
TGTTCTTTCCTGCGTTATCCCCTGATTCTGTGGATAACCGTATTACCGCCTTTGAGTGAGCTGATACCGC
TCGCCGCAGCCGAACGACCGAGCGCAGCGAGTCAGTGAGCGAGGAAGCGGAAGAGCGCCCAATACGCAAA
CCGCCTCTCCCCGCGCGTTGGCCGATTCATTAATGCAGCTGGCACGACAGGTTTCCCGACTGGAAAGCGG
GCAGTGAGCGCAACGCAATTAATACGCGTACCGCTAGCCAGGAAGAGTTTGTAGAAACGCAAAAAGGCCA
TCCGTCAGGATGGCCTTCTGCTTAGTTTGATGCCTGGCAGTTTATGGCGGGCGTCCTGCCCGCCACCCTC
CGGGCCGTTGCTTCACAACGTTCAAATCCGCTCCCGGCGGATTTGTCCTACTCAGGAGAGCGTTCACCGA
CAAACAACAGATAAAACGAAAGGCCCAGTCTTCCGACTGAGCCTTTCGTTTTATTTGATGCCTGGCAGTT
CCCTACTCTCGCGTTAACGCTAGCATGGATGTTTTCCCAGTCACGACGTTGTAAAACGACGGCCAGTCTT
AAG
