>Addgene plasmid #63229 | pFusX1-11 | addgene partial sequence | sequence record 111144 | pCR8_R1 5'-cgaaccgaacaggcttatgt-3'
CGTCACCCGGCAACCTTGGGTAGCAGCGAAGTCGAGGCATTTCTGTCCTGGCTGGTCTAGACGTCTCGTC
AGGCCATGGTCCTGGCACAGCACCGGCAACAGCCGCTGCACCGTTTCGAGCGCTTGCTTGCCGCCATTGT
TGCTGGCGATAGCCACCACTTGGTCCGGGGTCAGGCCATGGTCCTGGCACAGCACCGGCAACAGCCGCTG
CACCGTTTCGAGCGCTTGCTTGCCGCCATTGTTGCTGGCGATAGCCACCACTTGGTCCGGGGTCAGGCCA
TGGTCCTGGCACAGCACCGGCAACAGCCGCTGCACCGTTTCGAGCGCTTGCTTGCCGCCAATGTTGCTGG
CGATAGCCACCACTTGGTCCGGGGTCAGGTTCAGGGGGAGACGCTTAAGACTGGCCGTCGTTTTACAACG
TCGTGACTGGGAAAACATCCATGCTAGCGTTAACGCGAGAGTAGGGAACTGCCAGGCATCAAATAAAACG
AAAGGCTCAGTCGGAAGACTGGGCCTTTCGTTTTATCTGTTGTTTGTCGGTGAACGCTCTCCTGAGTAGG
ACAAATCCGCCGGGAGCGGATTTGAACGTTGTGAAGCAACGGCCCGGAAGGGTGG
